Addgene plasmid #160707: pTrichoGate-7
Purpose: For N-terminal tags with Trichoderma optimised Synthetic mCherry bordered by BsaI restriction sites
Depositing lab: Artemio Mendoza. Depositing organization: Lincoln University. Publication: TrichoGate: An Improved Vector System for a Large Scale of Functional Analysis of Trichoderma Genes. Nogueira-Lopez G, Padilla-Arizmendi F, Inwood S, Lyne S, Steyaert JM, Nieto-Jacobo MF, Stewart A, Mendoza-Mendoza A. Front Microbiol. 2019 Dec 10;10:2794. doi: 10.3389/fmicb.2019.02794. eCollection 2019. PubMed 31921006.
Backbone
  Vector backbone: pICH41021
  Vector type: Synthetic Biology
Growth in bacteria
  Bacterial resistance: Ampicillin, 100 μg/mL
  Growth temperature: 37°C
  Growth strain: DH5alpha
  Copy number: High Copy
Gene/Insert
  Gene/Insert name: Trichoderma optimised Synthetic mCherry
  Species: Synthetic
  GenBank ID: MN007111
  Cloning method: Ligation Independent Cloning
Terms and licenses: Academic/Nonprofit Terms; Industry Terms: Not Available to Industry
How to cite: pTrichoGate-7 was a gift from Artemio Mendoza (Addgene plasmid # 160707 ; http://n2t.net/addgene:160707 ; RRID:Addgene_160707)
