[The description below was written by a language model from this plasmid's Addgene catalogue record and pLannotate feature annotations shown in this document.]
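Description:
pTrichoGate-7 is a small (about 3.4 kb) synthetic-biology parts plasmid from the TrichoGate vector system, built on the pUC-derived backbone pICH41021. It is an E. coli storage and donor vector rather than an expression construct. It replicates from a high-copy ColE1/pUC-type origin and is selected with ampicillin through the β-lactamase gene and its native promoter. The annotated backbone also carries typical pUC remnants: a CAP binding site, lac promoter and lac operator upstream of the cloning region, fragments of the pUC18/19 multiple cloning site on either side of the insert, a partial lacZα coding sequence, and short vestigial pieces of lacI, rop and the pBR322 bom region. None of these serves the module's intended purpose.

The payload is a synthetic mCherry coding sequence (roughly 700 bp) that has been codon-optimised for Trichoderma and sits within the interrupted lacZα/MCS region. According to the record, the module is bordered by BsaI restriction sites. BsaI is a type IIS enzyme that cuts outside its recognition sequence, so digestion releases the fragment with defined overhangs for directional, Golden Gate-style assembly with other parts. The BsaI sites themselves are not annotated in the feature table. This module is designed for adding mCherry as an N-terminal tag, so the red fluorescent protein is placed upstream of a gene of interest to make a fusion.

No fungal promoter, terminator or fungal selection marker is annotated, so these elements would have to come from other modules or a destination vector. The associated system is aimed at large-scale functional analysis of Trichoderma genes.
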