Features (pLannotate 1.2.2; 13 found; start..end, strand, type, name):
      1..708     +  CDS            mCherry: mCherry is a basic (constitutively fluorescent) red fluorescent protein published in 2004, derived from Discosoma sp.. It is reported to be a very rapidly-maturing monomer with low acid sensitivity.
    754..774     -  misc_feature   MCS (fragment): pUC18/19 multiple cloning site
    771..928     +  CDS            lacZα (fragment): LacZα fragment of β-galactosidase; lacZ fragment
    934..1033    -  misc_feature   bom (fragment): basis of mobility region from pBR322
   1135..1170    -  CDS            rop (fragment): Rop protein, which maintains plasmids at low copy number; rop
   1265..1369    +  promoter       AmpR promoter: bla
   1370..2230    +  CDS            AmpR: β-lactamase; bla; confers resistance to ampicillin, carbenicillin, and related antibiotics
   2401..2989    +  rep_origin     ori: high-copy-number ColE1/pMB1/pBR322/pUC origin of replication
   3172..3264    +  CDS            lacI (fragment): lac repressor; lacI; The lac repressor binds to the lac operator to inhibit transcription in E. coli. This inhibition can be relieved by adding lactose or isopropyl-β-D-thiogalactopyranoside (IPTG).
   3277..3298    +  protein_bind   CAP binding site: CAP binding activates transcription in the presence of cAMP. E. coli catabolite activator protein
   3313..3343    +  promoter       lac promoter: promoter for the E. coli lac operon
   3351..3367    +  protein_bind   lac operator: The lac repressor binds to the lac operator to inhibit transcription in E. coli. This inhibition can be relieved by adding lactose or isopropyl-β-D-thiogalactopyranoside (IPTG). lac repressor encoded by lacI
   3404..3443    -  misc_feature   MCS (fragment): pUC18/19 multiple cloning site
>Addgene plasmid #160707 | pTrichoGate-7 | addgene full sequence | sequence record 325867 | Addgene NGS Result
ATGGTCAGCAAGGGCGAAGAAGACAACATGGCTATTATCAAGGAGTTTATGCGATTCAAGGTTCACATGG
AAGGCAGCGTCAACGGCCACGAGTTCGAAATCGAGGGTGAAGGCGAGGGCCGACCCTACGAGGGCACCCA
GACTGCCAAGCTCAAGGTCACCAAGGGCGGTCCCCTCCCTTTCGCTTGGGACATCCTGTCTCCACAGTTC
ATGTACGGTAGCAAGGCCTATGTTAAGCATCCAGCTGACATTCCCGATTACCTCAAGCTGTCCTTCCCTG
AAGGCTTTAAGTGGGAGCGTGTCATGAACTTTGAAGATGGCGGTGTCGTTACCGTTACTCAGGACTCTAG
CCTTCAAGATGGCGAGTTCATCTACAAGGTCAAGCTGCGCGGCACCAACTTTCCTTCAGACGGCCCAGTT
ATGCAGAAGAAGACTATGGGCTGGGAAGCCTCCTCAGAGCGCATGTATCCTGAAGATGGTGCTCTGAAGG
GCGAGATTAAGCAGCGACTTAAGTTGAAGGACGGCGGTCACTACGATGCCGAGGTCAAGACCACTTATAA
GGCTAAGAAGCCCGTCCAACTTCCTGGCGCCTACAACGTCAACATCAAGTTGGACATTACCTCCCATAAC
GAAGATTATACTATTGTTGAGCAATATGAGCGAGCCGAGGGCCGACACAGCACTGGTGGTATGGACGAAC
TCTACAAGGGTTCTGCTGGTTCTGCTGCTGGTTCTGGTGAATTCGCTATGAGACCGGGTACCGAGCTCGA
ATTCACTGGCCGTCGTTTTACAACGTCGTGACTGGGAAAACCCTGGCGTTACCCAACTTAATCGCCTTGC
AGCACATCCCCCTTTCGCCAGCTGGCGTAATAGCGAAGAGGCCCGCACCGATCGCCCTTCCCAACAGTTG
CGCAGCCTGAATGGCGAATGGCGCCTGATGCGGTATTTTCTCCTTACGCATCTGTGCGGTATTTCACACC
GCATATGGTGCACTCTCAGTACAATCTGCTCTGATGCCGCATAGTTAAGCCAGCCCCGACACCCGCCAAC
ACCCGCTGACGCGCCCTGACGGGCTTGTCTGCTCCCGGCATCCGCTTACAGACAAGCTGTGACCATCTCC
GGGAGCTGCATGTGTCAGAGGTTTTCACCGTCATCACCGAAACGCGCGAGTCGAAAGGGCCTCGTGATAC
GCCTATTTTTATAGGTTAATGTCATGATAATAATGGTTTCTTAGACGTCAGGTGGCACTTTTCGGGGAAA
TGTGCGCGGAACCCCTATTTGTTTATTTTTCTAAATACATTCAAATATGTATCCGCTCATGAGACAATAA
CCCTGATAAATGCTTCAATAATATTGAAAAAGGAAGAGTATGAGTATTCAACATTTCCGTGTCGCCCTTA
TTCCCTTTTTTGCGGCATTTTGCCTTCCTGTTTTTGCTCACCCAGAAACGCTGGTGAAAGTAAAAGATGC
TGAAGATCAGTTGGGTGCACGAGTGGGTTACATCGAACTGGATCTCAACAGCGGTAAGATCCTTGAGAGT
TTTCGCCCCGAAGAACGTTTTCCAATGATGAGCACTTTTAAAGTTCTGCTATGTGGCGCGGTATTATCCC
GTATTGACGCCGGGCAAGAGCAACTCGGTCGCCGCATACACTATTCTCAGAATGACTTGGTTGAGTACTC
ACCAGTCACAGAAAAGCATCTTACGGATGGCATGACAGTAAGAGAATTATGCAGTGCTGCCATAACCATG
AGTGATAACACTGCGGCCAACTTACTTCTGACAACGATCGGAGGACCGAAGGAGCTAACCGCTTTTTTGC
ACAACATGGGGGATCATGTAACTCGCCTTGATCGTTGGGAACCGGAGCTGAATGAAGCCATACCAAACGA
CGAGCGTGACACCACGATGCCTGTAGCAATGGCAACAACGTTGCGCAAACTATTAACTGGCGAACTACTT
ACTCTAGCTTCCCGGCAACAATTAATAGACTGGATGGAGGCGGATAAAGTTGCAGGACCACTTCTGCGCT
CGGCCCTTCCGGCTGGCTGGTTTATTGCTGATAAATCTGGAGCCGGTGAGCGTGGTTCTCGCGGTATCAT
TGCAGCACTGGGGCCAGATGGTAAGCCCTCCCGTATCGTAGTTATCTACACGACGGGGAGTCAGGCAACT
ATGGATGAACGAAATAGACAGATCGCTGAGATAGGTGCCTCACTGATTAAGCATTGGTAACTGTCAGACC
AAGTTTACTCATATATACTTTAGATTGATTTAAAACTTCATTTTTAATTTAAAAGGATCTAGGTGAAGAT
CCTTTTTGATAATCTCATGACCAAAATCCCTTAACGTGAGTTTTCGTTCCACTGAGCGTCAGACCCCGTA
GAAAAGATCAAAGGATCTTCTTGAGATCCTTTTTTTCTGCGCGTAATCTGCTGCTTGCAAACAAAAAAAC
CACCGCTACCAGCGGTGGTTTGTTTGCCGGATCAAGAGCTACCAACTCTTTTTCCGAAGGTAACTGGCTT
CAGCAGAGCGCAGATACCAAATACTGTTCTTCTAGTGTAGCCGTAGTTAGGCCACCACTTCAAGAACTCT
GTAGCACCGCCTACATACCTCGCTCTGCTAATCCTGTTACCAGTGGCTGCTGCCAGTGGCGATAAGTCGT
GTCTTACCGGGTTGGACTCAAGACGATAGTTACCGGATAAGGCGCAGCGGTCGGGCTGAACGGGGGGTTC
GTGCACACAGCCCAGCTTGGAGCGAACGACCTACACCGAACTGAGATACCTACAGCGTGAGCTATGAGAA
AGCGCCACGCTTCCCGAAGGGAGAAAGGCGGACAGGTATCCGGTAAGCGGCAGGGTCGGAACAGGAGAGC
GCACGAGGGAGCTTCCAGGGGGAAACGCCTGGTATCTTTATAGTCCTGTCGGGTTTCGCCACCTCTGACT
TGAGCGTCGATTTTTGTGATGCTCGTCAGGGGGGCGGAGCCTATGGAAAAACGCCAGCAACGCGGCCTTT
TTACGGTTCCTGGCCTTTTGCTGGCCTTTTGCTCACATGTTCTTTCCTGCGTTATCCCCTGATTCTGTGG
ATAACCGTATTACCGCCTTTGAGTGAGCTGATACCGCTCGCCGCAGCCGAACGACCGAGCGCAGCGAGTC
AGTGAGCGAGGAAGCGGAAGAGCGCCCAATACGCAAACCGCCTCTCCCCGCGCGTTGGCCGATTCATTAA
TGCAGCTGGCACGACAGGTTTCCCGACTGGAAAGCGGGCAGTGAGCGCAACGCAATTAATGTGAGTTAGC
TCACTCATTAGGCACCCCAGGCTTTACACTTTATGCTTCCGGCTCGTATGTTGTGTGGAATTGTGAGCGG
ATAACAATTTCACACAGGAAACAGCTATGACCATGATTACGCCAAGCTTGCATGCCTGCAGGTCGACTCT
AGAGGATCCCCGGTCTCTA
